Addgene plasmid #74900: pEBB COMMD8 Flag
Purpose: Express COMMD8 in mammalian cells
Depositing lab: Ezra Burstein & Colin Duckett. Depositing organization: University of Michigan. Publication: COMMD proteins, a novel family of structural and functional homologs of MURR1. Burstein E, Hoberg JE, Wilkinson AS, Rumble JM, Csomos RA, Komarck CM, Maine GN, Wilkinson JC, Mayo MW, Duckett CS. J Biol Chem. 2005 Jun 10;280(23):22222-32. Epub 2005 Mar 30. 10.1074/jbc.M501928200 PubMed 15799966.
Backbone
  Vector backbone: pEBB
  Backbone size w/o insert (bp): 5350
  Vector type: Mammalian Expression
Growth in bacteria
  Bacterial resistance: Ampicillin, 100 μg/mL
  Growth temperature: 37°C
  Growth strain: DH5alpha
  Copy number: Unknown
Gene/Insert
  Gene/Insert name: COMMD8
  Species: H. sapiens (human)
  Insert size (bp): 551
  GenBank ID: NM_017845
  Entrez Gene: COMMD8
  Promoter: EF-1alpha promoter
  Tag / fusion protein: Flag (C terminal on backbone)
  Cloning method: Restriction Enzyme; 5′ cloning site BamHI (not destroyed); 3′ cloning site NotI (not destroyed)
  Sequencing primers: 5′ CTC AAG CCT CAG ACA GTG G; 3′ GAG GGG TGC AAG GAC CCA G
Terms and licenses: Academic/Nonprofit Terms; Industry Terms: Not Available to Industry
How to cite: pEBB COMMD8 Flag was a gift from Ezra Burstein & Colin Duckett (Addgene plasmid # 74900 ; http://n2t.net/addgene:74900 ; RRID:Addgene_74900)
