[The description below was written by a language model from this plasmid's Addgene catalogue record and pLannotate feature annotations shown in this document.]
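Description:
pEBB COMMD8 Flag is a mammalian expression plasmid built on the pEBB backbone for producing human COMMD8 with a C-terminal Flag epitope in transfected mammalian cells. The full deposited sequence is about 5.9 kb, consistent with a roughly 5.35 kb backbone carrying a ~550 bp insert. In E. coli the plasmid replicates from a ColE1/pMB1-type origin and is selected with ampicillin through the bla (AmpR) gene and its own promoter. An M13 phage origin is also present, which in principle allows single-stranded DNA rescue. The annotated lacI, lac promoter/operator, lacZα, bom and rop pieces are only fragments, apparently remnants of the vector's cloning history rather than functional parts. No mammalian selection marker is annotated, which suggests the plasmid is suited mainly to transient expression.

The COMMD8 open reading frame was cloned between BamHI and NotI sites, both retained, directly downstream of the strong constitutive human EF-1α promoter. The Flag tag is supplied by the backbone at the 3′ end of the insert. It was not picked up as a separate feature in the automated annotation, so its placement rests on the catalogue entry. Upstream of the EF-1α promoter lie an SV40 early promoter segment and a short small t antigen fragment. Downstream of the insert, the annotation detects a G-CSF stem-loop destabilising element, suggesting that the 3′ untranslated region derives from G-CSF sequence, but no polyadenylation signal is explicitly annotated. COMMD8 belongs to the COMMD family of MURR1 homologs and is annotated as a possible modulator of cullin-RING ubiquitin ligases and a negative regulator of NF-κB activation. The tagged protein can be detected or immunoprecipitated with anti-Flag reagents in expression and interaction studies.
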