Features (pLannotate 1.2.2; 17 found; start..end, strand, type, name):
      2..94      +  CDS            lacI (fragment): lac repressor; lacI; The lac repressor binds to the lac operator to inhibit transcription in E. coli. This inhibition can be relieved by adding lactose or isopropyl-β-D-thiogalactopyranoside (IPTG).
    107..128     +  protein_bind   CAP binding site: CAP binding activates transcription in the presence of cAMP. E. coli catabolite activator protein
    143..173     +  promoter       lac promoter: promoter for the E. coli lac operon
    181..197     +  protein_bind   lac operator: The lac repressor binds to the lac operator to inhibit transcription in E. coli. This inhibition can be relieved by adding lactose or isopropyl-β-D-thiogalactopyranoside (IPTG). lac repressor encoded by lacI
    252..462     +  promoter       SV40 promoter: SV40 early promoter
    484..550     +  CDS            small t antigen (fragment): SV40 (simian virus 40) small t antigen
    558..1739    +  promoter       EF-1α promoter: strong constitutive promoter for human elongation factor EF-1α
   1794..2342    +  CDS            COMMD8: COMD8_HUMAN - Experimental evidence at protein level: Swiss-Prot protein existence level 1. May modulate activity of cullin-RING E3 ubiquitin ligase (CRL) complexes (PubMed:21778237). May down-regulate activation of NF- kappa-B (PubMed:15799966). From Homo sapiens (Human).
   2400..2492    +  ncRNA          G-CSF SLDE: Accession: RF00183 - G-CSF factor stem-loop destabilising element (SLDE)
   3061..3218    +  CDS            lacZα (fragment): LacZα fragment of β-galactosidase; lacZ fragment
   3224..3275    -  misc_feature   bom (fragment): basis of mobility region from pBR322
   3294..3674    +  rep_origin     M13 ori (sequence partly withheld): M13 bacteriophage origin of replication; arrow indicates direction of (+) strand synthesis
   3750..3799    -  misc_feature   bom (fragment): basis of mobility region from pBR322
   3901..3936    -  CDS            rop (fragment): Rop protein, which maintains plasmids at low copy number; rop
   4031..4135    +  promoter       AmpR promoter: bla
   4136..4996    +  CDS            AmpR: β-lactamase; bla; confers resistance to ampicillin, carbenicillin, and related antibiotics
   5167..5755    +  rep_origin     ori: high-copy-number ColE1/pMB1/pBR322/pUC origin of replication
>Addgene plasmid #74900 | pEBB COMMD8 Flag | depositor full sequence | sequence record 150710 | pEBB COMMD8 Flag sequence 5931 bps
AGCGCCCAATACGCAAACCGCCTCTCCCCGCGCGTTGGCCGATTCATTAATGCAGCTGGCACGACAGGTT
TCCCGACTGGAAAGCGGGCAGTGAGCGCAACGCAATTAATGTGAGTTAGCTCACTCATTAGGCACCCCAG
GCTTTACACTTTATGCTTCCGGCTCGTATGTTGTGTGGAATTGTGAGCGGATAACAATTTCACACAGGAA
ACAGCTATGACCATGATTACGCCAAGCTTCCAGGCTCCCCAGCAGGCAGAAGTATGCAAAGCATGCATCT
CAATTAGTCAGCAACCATAGTCCCGCCCCTAACTCCGCCCATCCCGCCCCTAACTCCGCCCAGTTCCGCC
CATTCTCCGCCCCATGGCTGACTAATTTTTTTTATTTATGCAGAGGCCGAGGCCGCCTCGGCCTCTGAGC
TATTCCAGAAGTAGTGAGGAGGCTTTTTTGGAGGCCTAGGCTTTTGCAAAAAGCTTTGCAAAGATGGATA
AAGTTTTAAACAGAGAGGAATCTTTGCAGCTAATGGACCTTCTAGGTCTTGAAAGGAGTGGGAATTGGCT
CCGGTGCCCGTCAGTGGGCAGAGCGCACATCGCCCACAGTCCCCGAGAAGTTGGGGGGAGGGGTCGGCAA
TTGAACCGGTGCCTAGAGAAGGTGGCGCGGGGTAAACTGGGAAAGTGATGTCGTGTACTGGCTCCGCCTT
TTTCCCGAGGGTGGGGGAGAACCGTATATAAGTGCAGTAGTCGCCGTGAACGTTCTTTTTCGCAACGGGT
TTGCCGCCAGAACACAGGTAAGTGCCGTGTGTGGTTCCCGCGGGCCTGGCCTCTTTACGGGTTATGGCCC
TTGCGTGCCTTGAATTACTTCCACGCCCCTGGCTGCAGTACGTGATTCTTGATCCCGAGCTTCGGGTTGG
AAGTGGGTGGGAGAGTTCGAGGCCTTGCGCTTAAGGAGCCCCTTCGCCTCGTGCTTGAGTTGAGGCCTGG
CCTGGGCGCTGGGGCCGCCGCGTGCGAATCTGGTGGCACCTTCGCGCCTGTCTCGCTGCTTTCGATAAGT
CTCTAGCCATTTAAAATTTTTGATGACCTGCTGCGACGCTTTTTTTCTGGCAAGATAGTCTTGTAAATGC
GGGCCAAGATCTGCACACTGGTATTTCGGTTTTTGGGGCCGCGGGCGGCGACGGGGCCCGTGCGTCCCAG
CGCACATGTTCGGCGAGGCGGGGCCTGCGAGCGCGGCCACCGAGAATCGGACGGGGGTAGTCTCAAGCTG
GCCGGCCTGCTCTGGTGCCTGGCCTCGCGCCGCCGTGTATCGCCCCGCCCTGGGCGGCAAGGCTGGCCCG
GTCGGCACCAGTTGCGTGAGCGGAAAGATGGCCGCTTCCCGGCCCTGCTGCAGGGAGCTCAAAATGGAGG
ACGCGGCGCTCGGGAGAGCGGGCGGGTGAGTCACCCACACAAAGGAAAAGGGCCTTTCCGTCCTCAGCCG
TCGCTTCATGTGACTCCACGGAGTACCGGGCGCCGTCCAGGCACCTCGATTAGTTCTCGAGCTTTTGGAG
TACGTCGTCTTTAGGTTGGGGGGAGGGGTTTTATGCGATGGAGTTTCCCCACACTGAGTGGGTGGAGACT
GAAGTTAGGCCAGCTTGGCACTTGATGTAATTCTCCTTGGAATTTGCCCTTTTTGAGTTTGGATCTTGGT
TCATTCTCAAGCCTCAGACAGTGGTTCAAAGTTTTTTTCTTCCATTTCAGGTGTCGTGAGGAATTCTCTA
GAGATCCCTCGACCTCGAGATCCATTGTGCTGGATCCGCCACCATGGAGCCGGAAGAGGGGACGCCCTTG
TGGCGGCTGCAGAAGCTGCCGGCCGAGCTGGGCCCGCAGCTTCTTCACAAAATAATTGATGGCATTTGTG
GTCGAGCTTATCCTGTGTACCAAGATTATCACACTGTTTGGGAATCAGAAGAATGGATGCACGTTTTAGA
AGATATTGCCAAATTTTTCAAAGCCATAGTTGGTAAAAACTTACCTGATGAAGAGATATTTCAGCAGTTG
AATCAGTTGAATTCACTTCATCAAGAAACTATCATGAAATGCGTGAAAAGTAGGAAAGATGAAATCAAAC
AGGCTCTGTCAAGAGAAATAGTTGCTATTTCCTCTGCACAGCTACAGGATTTTGATTGGCAGGTAAAGCT
TGCACTTTCCAGTGACAAGATTGCTGCATTACGAATGCCACTTTTAAGCCTGCATCTAGATGTAAAAGAA
AATGGTGAAGTAAAACCTTATTCTATTGAAATGAGTAGAGAGGAGCTGCAGAATCTAATACAGTCCTTGG
AAGCAGCGAATAAGGTGGTCCTGCAGTTGAAAGCGGCCGCCGACTACAAAGACGATGACGACAAGTCACT
CTGACGGCCGCGACTCTAGAGTGAGGGTCCCCACCTGGGACCCTTGAGAGTATCAGGTCTCCCACGTGGG
AGACAAGAAATCCCTGTTTAATATTTAAACAGCAGTGTTCCCCATCTGGGTCCTTGCACCCCTCACTCTG
GCCTCAGCCGACTGCACAGCGGCCCCTGCATCCCCTTGGCTGTGAGGCCCCTGGACAAGCAGAGGTGGCC
AGAGCTGGGAGGCATGGCCCTGGGGTCCCACGAATTTGCTGGGGAATCTCGTTTTTCTTCTTAAGACTTT
TGGGACATGGTTTGACTCCCGAACATCACCGACGTGTCTCCTGTTTTTCTGGGTGGCCTCGGGACACCTG
CCCTGCCCCCACGAGGGTCAGGACTGTGACTCTTTTTAGGGCCAGGCAGGTGCCTGGACATTTGCCTTGC
TGGACGGGGACTGGGGATGTGGGAGGGAGCAGACAGGAGGAATCATGTCAGGCCTGTGTGTGAAAGGAAG
CTCCACTGTCACCCTCCACCTCTTCACCCCCCACTCACCAGTGTCCCCTCCACTGTCACATTGTAACTGA
ACTTCAGGATAATAAAGTGTTTGCCTCCAAAAAAAAAAAAAAAAAAAAAAAAAAAAAAAAAAAAAAAAAA
AAAAAAAAAAAAAAAAAAAAAAAAAAAAAAAAAAAAAAAAAAAAAAAAGAATTCACTGGCCGTCGTTTTA
CAACGTCGTGACTGGGAAAACCCTGGCGTTACCCAACTTAATCGCCTTGCAGCACATCCCCCTTTCGCCA
GCTGGCGTAATAGCGAAGAGGCCCGCACCGATCGCCCTTCCCAACAGTTGCGCAGCCTGAATGGCGAATG
GCGCCTGATGCGGTATTTTCTCCTTACGCATCTGTGCGGTATTTCACACCGCATA
[142 nt withheld, positions 3276-3417]
C
[141 nt withheld, positions 3419-3559]
CCTTTGACGTTGGAGTCCACGTTCTTT
[37 nt withheld, positions 3587-3623]
ACCCTATCTCGGGCTATTCTTTTGATTTATAAGGGATTTTGCCGATTTCGGCCTATTGGTTAAAAAATGA
GCTGATTTAACAAAAATTTAACGCGAATTTTAACAAAATATTAACGTTTACAATTTTATGGTGCACTCTC
AGTACAATCTGCTCTGATGCCGCATAGTTAAGCCAGCCCCGACACCCGCCAACACCCGCTGACGCGCCCT
GACGGGCTTGTCTGCTCCCGGCATCCGCTTACAGACAAGCTGTGACCGTCTCCGGGAGCTGCATGTGTCA
GAGGTTTTCACCGTCATCACCGAAACGCGCGAGACGAAAGGGCCTCGTGATACGCCTATTTTTATAGGTT
AATGTCATGATAATAATGGTTTCTTAGACGTCAGGTGGCACTTTTCGGGGAAATGTGCGCGGAACCCCTA
TTTGTTTATTTTTCTAAATACATTCAAATATGTATCCGCTCATGAGACAATAACCCTGATAAATGCTTCA
ATAATATTGAAAAAGGAAGAGTATGAGTATTCAACATTTCCGTGTCGCCCTTATTCCCTTTTTTGCGGCA
TTTTGCCTTCCTGTTTTTGCTCACCCAGAAACGCTGGTGAAAGTAAAAGATGCTGAAGATCAGTTGGGTG
CACGAGTGGGTTACATCGAACTGGATCTCAACAGCGGTAAGATCCTTGAGAGTTTTCGCCCCGAAGAACG
TTTTCCAATGATGAGCACTTTTAAAGTTCTGCTATGTGGCGCGGTATTATCCCGTATTGACGCCGGGCAA
GAGCAACTCGGTCGCCGCATACACTATTCTCAGAATGACTTGGTTGAGTACTCACCAGTCACAGAAAAGC
ATCTTACGGATGGCATGACAGTAAGAGAATTATGCAGTGCTGCCATAACCATGAGTGATAACACTGCGGC
CAACTTACTTCTGACAACGATCGGAGGACCGAAGGAGCTAACCGCTTTTTTGCACAACATGGGGGATCAT
GTAACTCGCCTTGATCGTTGGGAACCGGAGCTGAATGAAGCCATACCAAACGACGAGCGTGACACCACGA
TGCCTGTAGCAATGGCAACAACGTTGCGCAAACTATTAACTGGCGAACTACTTACTCTAGCTTCCCGGCA
ACAATTAATAGACTGGATGGAGGCGGATAAAGTTGCAGGACCACTTCTGCGCTCGGCCCTTCCGGCTGGC
TGGTTTATTGCTGATAAATCTGGAGCCGGTGAGCGTGGGTCTCGCGGTATCATTGCAGCACTGGGGCCAG
ATGGTAAGCCCTCCCGTATCGTAGTTATCTACACGACGGGGAGTCAGGCAACTATGGATGAACGAAATAG
ACAGATCGCTGAGATAGGTGCCTCACTGATTAAGCATTGGTAACTGTCAGACCAAGTTTACTCATATATA
CTTTAGATTGATTTAAAACTTCATTTTTAATTTAAAAGGATCTAGGTGAAGATCCTTTTTGATAATCTCA
TGACCAAAATCCCTTAACGTGAGTTTTCGTTCCACTGAGCGTCAGACCCCGTAGAAAAGATCAAAGGATC
TTCTTGAGATCCTTTTTTTCTGCGCGTAATCTGCTGCTTGCAAACAAAAAAACCACCGCTACCAGCGGTG
GTTTGTTTGCCGGATCAAGAGCTACCAACTCTTTTTCCGAAGGTAACTGGCTTCAGCAGAGCGCAGATAC
CAAATACTGTCCTTCTAGTGTAGCCGTAGTTAGGCCACCACTTCAAGAACTCTGTAGCACCGCCTACATA
CCTCGCTCTGCTAATCCTGTTACCAGTGGCTGCTGCCAGTGGCGATAAGTCGTGTCTTACCGGGTTGGAC
TCAAGACGATAGTTACCGGATAAGGCGCAGCGGTCGGGCTGAACGGGGGGTTCGTGCACACAGCCCAGCT
TGGAGCGAACGACCTACACCGAACTGAGATACCTACAGCGTGAGCTATGAGAAAGCGCCACGCTTCCCGA
AGGGAGAAAGGCGGACAGGTATCCGGTAAGCGGCAGGGTCGGAACAGGAGAGCGCACGAGGGAGCTTCCA
GGGGGAAACGCCTGGTATCTTTATAGTCCTGTCGGGTTTCGCCACCTCTGACTTGAGCGTCGATTTTTGT
GATGCTCGTCAGGGGGGCGGAGCCTATGGAAAAACGCCAGCAACGCGGCCTTTTTACGGTTCCTGGCCTT
TTGCTGGCCTTTTGCTCACATGTTCTTTCCTGCGTTATCCCCTGATTCTGTGGATAACCGTATTACCGCC
TTTGAGTGAGCTGATACCGCTCGCCGCAGCCGAACGACCGAGCGCAGCGAGTCAGTGAGCGAGGAAGC
