>Addgene plasmid #74900 | pEBB COMMD8 Flag | addgene partial sequence | sequence record 149233 | EF1a-F 5'-TCAAGCCTCAGACAGTGGTTC-3'
TTTCAGGTGTCGTGAGGAATTCTCTAGAGATCCCTCGACCTCGAGATCCATTGTGCTGGATCCGCCACCA
TGGAGCCGGAAGAGGGGACGCCCTTGTGGCGGCTGCAGAAGCTGCCGGCCGAGCTGGGCCCGCAGCTTCT
TCACAAAATAATTGATGGCATTTGTGGTCGAGCTTATCCTGTGTACCAAGATTATCACACTGTTTGGGAA
TCAGAAGAATGGATGCACGTTTTAGAAGATATTGCCAAATTTTTCAAAGCCATAGTTGGTAAAAACTTAC
CTGATGAAGAGATATTTCAGCAGTTGAATCAGTTGAATTCACTTCATCAAGAAACTATCATGAAATGCGT
GAAAAGTAGGAAAGATGAAATCAAACAGGCTCTGTCAAGAGAAATAGTTGCTATTTCCTCTGCACAGCTA
CAGGATTTTGATTGGCAGGTAAAGCTTGCACTTTCCAGTGACAAGATTGCTGCATTACGAATGCCACTTT
TAAGCCTGCATCTAGATGTAAAAGAAAATGGTGAAGTAAAACCTTATTCTATTGAAATGAGTAGAGAGGA
GCTGCAGAATCTAATACAGTCCTTGGAAGCAGCGAATAAGGTGGTCCTGCAGTTGAAAGCGGCCGCCGAC
TACAAAGACGATGACGACAAGTCACTCTGACGGCCGCGACTCTAGAGTGAGGGTCCCCACCTGGGACCCT
TGAGAGTATCAGGTCTCCCACGTGGGAGACAAGAAATCCCTGTTTAATATTTAAACAGCAGTGTTCCCCA
TCTGGGTCCTTGCACCCCTCACTCTGGCCTCAGCCGACTGCACAGCGGCCCCTGCATCCCCTTGGCTGTG
AGGCCCCTGGACAAGCAGAGGTGGCCAGAGCTGGGAGGCATGGCCCTGGGGTCCCACGAATTTGCTGGGG
AATCTCGTTTTTCTTCTTAAGACTTTTGGGACATGGTTTGACTCCCGAACATCACCGACGTGTCTCCTGT
TTTTCTGGGTGGCCTCGGGACACCTGCCCTGCCCC
