>Addgene plasmid #74900 | pEBB COMMD8 Flag | addgene partial sequence | sequence record 149234 | F1ori-R 5'-AGGGAAGAAAGCGAAAGGAG-3'
[85 nt withheld, positions 1-85]
TATGCGGTGTGAAATACCGCACAGATGCGTAAGGAGAAAATACCGCATCAGGCGCCATTCGCCATTCAGG
CTGCGCAACTGTTGGGAAGGGCGATCGGTGCGGGCCTCTTCGCTATTACGCCAGCTGGCGAAAGGGGGAT
GTGCTGCAAGGCGATTAAGTTGGGTAACGCCAGGGTTTTCCCAGTCACGACGTTGTAAAACGACGGCCAG
TGAATTCGGTTTTTTTTTTTTTTTTTTTTTTTTTTTTTTTTTTTTTTTTTTTTTTTTTTTTTTTTTTTTT
TTTTTTTTTTTTTTTTTTTTTTTT
